Addgene plasmid #72747: pAWp7-15
Purpose: pFUGW-UBCp-RFP-[miR-132 sensor]-CMVp-GFP-[miR-128]
Depositing lab: Timothy Lu. Depositing organization: Massachusetts Institute of Technology. Publication: Massively parallel high-order combinatorial genetics in human cells. Wong AS, Choi GC, Cheng AA, Purcell O, Lu TK. Nat Biotechnol. 2015 Sep;33(9):952-61. doi: 10.1038/nbt.3326. Epub 2015 Aug 17. PubMed 26280411.
Backbone
  Vector backbone: pFUGW
  Vector type: Lentiviral
Growth in bacteria
  Bacterial resistance: Ampicillin, 100 μg/mL
  Growth temperature: 37°C
  Growth strain: Stbl3
  Copy number: Unknown
Gene/Insert
  Gene/Insert name: UBCp-RFP-[miR-132 sensor]-CMVp-GFP-[miR-128]
Terms and licenses: Academic/Nonprofit Terms; Industry Terms: Not Available to Industry
How to cite: pAWp7-15 was a gift from Timothy Lu (Addgene plasmid # 72747 ; http://n2t.net/addgene:72747 ; RRID:Addgene_72747)
