[The description below was written by a language model from this plasmid's Addgene catalogue record and pLannotate feature annotations shown in this document.]
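Description:
pAWp7-15 is a lentiviral transfer plasmid built on the pFUGW backbone that pairs a microRNA expression unit with a fluorescent microRNA sensor in a single vector. It is maintained in E. coli through a high-copy ColE1/pUC-type origin with ampicillin selection (AmpR), and the backbone also carries an f1 origin and an SV40/EM7-driven BleoR cassette, which lies outside the region packaged into virus. The viral portion has a CMV enhancer/promoter fused to a truncated HIV-1 5' LTR to drive genomic RNA production in packaging cells, followed by the Ψ packaging signal with a gag fragment, the Rev response element, and the cPPT/CTS. Downstream of the payload sit a WPRE, which enhances transcript expression, and a second truncated LTR, followed by a bGH polyadenylation signal.

The payload contains two cassettes in the same orientation. A human ubiquitin C promoter drives a red fluorescent protein, annotated as TurboRFP. According to the catalogue description, this is followed by a miR-132 sensor, presumably microRNA target sites in the gap between the RFP coding sequence and the next promoter, although the feature table does not annotate them. A second, internal CMV enhancer/promoter then drives EGFP, with a mir-128 precursor annotated downstream of the EGFP coding sequence, so GFP fluorescence marks cells expressing the microRNA.

In this design, RFP would be repressed if the expressed microRNA matched the sensor. Here miR-128 is paired with a miR-132 sensor, so the construct looks like a mismatched specificity or cross-reactivity control, though the record does not state this explicitly. The associated work concerns massively parallel combinatorial genetics in human cells.
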