Features (pLannotate 1.2.2; 34 found; start..end, strand, type, name):
      1..20      +  misc_feature   MCS (fragment): pBluescript multiple cloning site
     20..608     +  misc_feature   WPRE: woodchuck hepatitis virus posttranscriptional regulatory element
    545..1126    +  CDS            nef (fragment): NEF_HV1H2 - Experimental evidence at protein level: Swiss-Prot protein existence level 1. Extracellular Nef protein targets CD4(+) T-lymphocytes for apoptosis by interacting with CXCR4 surface receptors. From Human immunodeficiency virus type 1 group M subtype B (isolate HXB2) (HIV-1).
   1133..1313    +  LTR            5' LTR (truncated): truncated 5' long terminal repeat (LTR) from HIV-1
   1345..1569    +  polyA_signal   bGH poly(A) signal: bovine growth hormone polyadenylation signal
   1573..1594    +  promoter       SV40 promoter (fragment): SV40 enhancer and early promoter
   1615..2043    +  rep_origin     f1 ori (sequence partly withheld): f1 bacteriophage origin of replication; arrow indicates direction of (+) strand synthesis
   2057..2386    +  promoter       SV40 promoter: SV40 enhancer and early promoter
   2434..2481    +  promoter       EM7 promoter: synthetic bacterial promoter&nbsp
   2500..2874    +  CDS            BleoR: antibiotic-binding protein; Sh ble from Streptoalloteichus hindustanus; confers resistance to bleomycin, phleomycin, and Zeocin™
   2884..3009    +  CDS            ble (fragment): BLE_KLEPN - Experimental evidence at protein level: Swiss-Prot protein existence level 1. Binding protein with a strong affinity to the bleomycin family of antibiotics. Binds to CL990; an antimitotic-antibiotic compound. From Klebsiella pneumoniae.
   3004..3125    +  polyA_signal   SV40 poly(A) signal: SV40 polyadenylation signal
   3196..3218    -  protein_bind   lac operator (fragment): The lac repressor binds to the lac operator to inhibit transcription in E. coli. This inhibition can be relieved by adding lactose or isopropyl-β-D-thiogalactopyranoside (IPTG). lac repressor encoded by lacI
   3222..3252    -  promoter       lac promoter: promoter for the E. coli lac operon
   3267..3288    -  protein_bind   CAP binding site: CAP binding activates transcription in the presence of cAMP. E. coli catabolite activator protein
   3301..3393    -  CDS            lacI (fragment): lac repressor; lacI; The lac repressor binds to the lac operator to inhibit transcription in E. coli. This inhibition can be relieved by adding lactose or isopropyl-β-D-thiogalactopyranoside (IPTG).
   3576..4164    -  rep_origin     ori: high-copy-number ColE1/pMB1/pBR322/pUC origin of replication
   4335..5195    -  CDS            AmpR: β-lactamase; bla; confers resistance to ampicillin, carbenicillin, and related antibiotics
   5196..5300    -  promoter       AmpR promoter: bla
   5359..5411    -  misc_feature   bom (fragment): basis of mobility region from pBR322
   5566..5945    +  enhancer       CMV enhancer: human cytomegalovirus immediate early enhancer
   5946..6145    +  promoter       CMV promoter: human cytomegalovirus (CMV) immediate early promoter
   6163..6343    +  LTR            5' LTR (truncated): truncated 5' long terminal repeat (LTR) from HIV-1
   6390..6515    +  misc_feature   HIV-1 Ψ: packaging signal of human immunodeficiency virus type 1
   6499..6862    +  CDS            HIV-1 gag (fragment): gag protein from human immunodeficiency virus 1; gag
   7008..7241    +  misc_feature   RRE: The Rev response element (RRE) of HIV-1 allows for Rev-dependent mRNA export from the nucleus to the cytoplasm.
   7618..7718    +  CDS            Rev (fragment): human immunodeficiency virus 1 (HIV-1) Rev protein; rev; enhances nuclear export of unspliced and incompletely spliced viral mRNAs
   7768..7885    +  misc_feature   cPPT/CTS: central polypurine tract and central termination sequence of HIV-1
   7939..9150    +  promoter       UbC promoter: human ubiquitin C promoter
   9167..9859    +  CDS            TurboRFP: TurboRFP is a basic (constitutively fluorescent) orange fluorescent protein published in 2007, derived from Entacmaea quadricolor. It has low acid sensitivity.
   9991..10370   +  enhancer       CMV enhancer: human cytomegalovirus immediate early enhancer
  10371..10570   +  promoter       CMV promoter: human cytomegalovirus (CMV) immediate early promoter
  10599..11318   +  CDS            EGFP: the original enhanced GFP (Yang et al., 1996) mammalian codon-optimized
  11569..11650   +  ncRNA          mir-128: Accession: RF00649 - microRNA mir-128
>Addgene plasmid #72747 | pAWp7-15 | depositor full sequence | sequence record 133530 | pAWp7-15 sequence 11814 bps
CGATATCAAGCTTATCGATAATCAACCTCTGGATTACAAAATTTGTGAAAGATTGACTGGTATTCTTAAC
TATGTTGCTCCTTTTACGCTATGTGGATACGCTGCTTTAATGCCTTTGTATCATGCTATTGCTTCCCGTA
TGGCTTTCATTTTCTCCTCCTTGTATAAATCCTGGTTGCTGTCTCTTTATGAGGAGTTGTGGCCCGTTGT
CAGGCAACGTGGCGTGGTGTGCACTGTGTTTGCTGACGCAACCCCCACTGGTTGGGGCATTGCCACCACC
TGTCAGCTCCTTTCCGGGACTTTCGCTTTCCCCCTCCCTATTGCCACGGCGGAACTCATCGCCGCCTGCC
TTGCCCGCTGCTGGACAGGGGCTCGGCTGTTGGGCACTGACAATTCCGTGGTGTTGTCGGGGAAATCATC
GTCCTTTCCTTGGCTGCTCGCCTGTGTTGCCACCTGGATTCTGCGCGGGACGTCCTTCTGCTACGTCCCT
TCGGCCCTCAATCCAGCGGACCTTCCTTCCCGCGGCCTGCTGCCGGCTCTGCGGCCTCTTCCGCGTCTTC
GCCTTCGCCCTCAGACGAGTCGGATCTCCCTTTGGGCCGCCTCCCCGCATCGATACCGTCGACCTCGAGA
CCTAGAAAAACATGGAGCAATCACAAGTAGCAATACAGCAGCTACCAATGCTGATTGTGCCTGGCTAGAA
GCACAAGAGGAGGAGGAGGTGGGTTTTCCAGTCACACCTCAGGTACCTTTAAGACCAATGACTTACAAGG
CAGCTGTAGATCTTAGCCACTTTTTAAAAGAAAAGGGGGGACTGGAAGGGCTAATTCACTCCCAACGAAG
ACAAGATATCCTTGATCTGTGGATCTACCACACACAAGGCTACTTCCCTGATTGGCAGAACTACACACCA
GGGCCAGGGATCAGATATCCACTGACCTTTGGATGGTGCTACAAGCTAGTACCAGTTGAGCAAGAGAAGG
TAGAAGAAGCCAATGAAGGAGAGAACACCCGCTTGTTACACCCTGTGAGCCTGCATGGGATGGATGACCC
GGAGAGAGAAGTATTAGAGTGGAGGTTTGACAGCCGCCTAGCATTTCATCACATGGCCCGAGAGCTGCAT
CCGGACTGTACTGGGTCTCTCTGGTTAGACCAGATCTGAGCCTGGGAGCTCTCTGGCTAACTAGGGAACC
CACTGCTTAAGCCTCAATAAAGCTTGCCTTGAGTGCTTCAAGTAGTGTGTGCCCGTCTGTTGTGTGACTC
TGGTAACTAGAGATCCCTCAGACCCTTTTAGTCAGTGTGGAAAATCTCTAGCAGGGCCCGTTTAAACCCG
CTGATCAGCCTCGACTGTGCCTTCTAGTTGCCAGCCATCTGTTGTTTGCCCCTCCCCCGTGCCTTCCTTG
ACCCTGGAAGGTGCCACTCCCACTGTCCTTTCCTAATAAAATGAGGAAATTGCATCGCATTGTCTGAGTA
GGTGTCATTCTATTCTGGGGGGTGGGGTGGGGCAGGACAGCAAGGGGGAGGATTGGGAAGACAATAGCAG
GCATGCTGGGGATGCGGTGGGCTCTATGGCTTCTGAGGCGGAAAGAACCAGCTGGGGCTCTAGGGGGTAT
CCCC
[124 nt withheld, positions 1615-1738]
C
[91 nt withheld, positions 1740-1830]
A
[49 nt withheld, positions 1832-1880]
CCTTTGACGTTGGAGTCCACGTTCTTT
[37 nt withheld, positions 1908-1944]
ACCCTATCTCGGTCTATTCTTTTGATTTATAAGGGATTTTGCCGATTTCGGCCTATTGGTTAAAAAATGA
GCTGATTTAACAAAAATTTAACGCGAATTAATTCTGTGGAATGTGTGTCAGTTAGGGTGTGGAAAGTCCC
CAGGCTCCCCAGCAGGCAGAAGTATGCAAAGCATGCATCTCAATTAGTCAGCAACCAGGTGTGGAAAGTC
CCCAGGCTCCCCAGCAGGCAGAAGTATGCAAAGCATGCATCTCAATTAGTCAGCAACCATAGTCCCGCCC
CTAACTCCGCCCATCCCGCCCCTAACTCCGCCCAGTTCCGCCCATTCTCCGCCCCATGGCTGACTAATTT
TTTTTATTTATGCAGAGGCCGAGGCCGCCTCTGCCTCTGAGCTATTCCAGAAGTAGTGAGGAGGCTTTTT
TGGAGGCCTAGGCTTTTGCAAAAAGCTCCCGGGAGCTTGTATATCCATTTTCGGATCTGATCAGCACGTG
TTGACAATTAATCATCGGCATAGTATATCGGCATAGTATAATACGACAAGGTGAGGAACTAAACCATGGC
CAAGTTGACCAGTGCCGTTCCGGTGCTCACCGCGCGCGACGTCGCCGGAGCGGTCGAGTTCTGGACCGAC
CGGCTCGGGTTCTCCCGGGACTTCGTGGAGGACGACTTCGCCGGTGTGGTCCGGGACGACGTGACCCTGT
TCATCAGCGCGGTCCAGGACCAGGTGGTGCCGGACAACACCCTGGCCTGGGTGTGGGTGCGCGGCCTGGA
CGAGCTGTACGCCGAGTGGTCGGAGGTCGTGTCCACGAACTTCCGGGACGCCTCCGGGCCGGCCATGACC
GAGATCGGCGAGCAGCCGTGGGGGCGGGAGTTCGCCCTGCGCGACCCGGCCGGCAACTGCGTGCACTTCG
TGGCCGAGGAGCAGGACTGACACGTGCTACGAGATTTCGATTCCACCGCCGCCTTCTATGAAAGGTTGGG
CTTCGGAATCGTTTTCCGGGACGCCGGCTGGATGATCCTCCAGCGCGGGGATCTCATGCTGGAGTTCTTC
GCCCACCCCAACTTGTTTATTGCAGCTTATAATGGTTACAAATAAAGCAATAGCATCACAAATTTCACAA
ATAAAGCATTTTTTTCACTGCATTCTAGTTGTGGTTTGTCCAAACTCATCAATGTATCTTATCATGTCTG
TATACCGTCGACCTCTAGCTAGAGCTTGGCGTAATCATGGTCATAGCTGTTTCCTGTGTGAAATTGTTAT
CCGCTCACAATTCCACACAACATACGAGCCGGAAGCATAAAGTGTAAAGCCTGGGGTGCCTAATGAGTGA
GCTAACTCACATTAATTGCGTTGCGCTCACTGCCCGCTTTCCAGTCGGGAAACCTGTCGTGCCAGCTGCA
TTAATGAATCGGCCAACGCGCGGGGAGAGGCGGTTTGCGTATTGGGCGCTCTTCCGCTTCCTCGCTCACT
GACTCGCTGCGCTCGGTCGTTCGGCTGCGGCGAGCGGTATCAGCTCACTCAAAGGCGGTAATACGGTTAT
CCACAGAATCAGGGGATAACGCAGGAAAGAACATGTGAGCAAAAGGCCAGCAAAAGGCCAGGAACCGTAA
AAAGGCCGCGTTGCTGGCGTTTTTCCATAGGCTCCGCCCCCCTGACGAGCATCACAAAAATCGACGCTCA
AGTCAGAGGTGGCGAAACCCGACAGGACTATAAAGATACCAGGCGTTTCCCCCTGGAAGCTCCCTCGTGC
GCTCTCCTGTTCCGACCCTGCCGCTTACCGGATACCTGTCCGCCTTTCTCCCTTCGGGAAGCGTGGCGCT
TTCTCATAGCTCACGCTGTAGGTATCTCAGTTCGGTGTAGGTCGTTCGCTCCAAGCTGGGCTGTGTGCAC
GAACCCCCCGTTCAGCCCGACCGCTGCGCCTTATCCGGTAACTATCGTCTTGAGTCCAACCCGGTAAGAC
ACGACTTATCGCCACTGGCAGCAGCCACTGGTAACAGGATTAGCAGAGCGAGGTATGTAGGCGGTGCTAC
AGAGTTCTTGAAGTGGTGGCCTAACTACGGCTACACTAGAAGAACAGTATTTGGTATCTGCGCTCTGCTG
AAGCCAGTTACCTTCGGAAAAAGAGTTGGTAGCTCTTGATCCGGCAAACAAACCACCGCTGGTAGCGGTG
GTTTTTTTGTTTGCAAGCAGCAGATTACGCGCAGAAAAAAAGGATCTCAAGAAGATCCTTTGATCTTTTC
TACGGGGTCTGACGCTCAGTGGAACGAAAACTCACGTTAAGGGATTTTGGTCATGAGATTATCAAAAAGG
ATCTTCACCTAGATCCTTTTAAATTAAAAATGAAGTTTTAAATCAATCTAAAGTATATATGAGTAAACTT
GGTCTGACAGTTACCAATGCTTAATCAGTGAGGCACCTATCTCAGCGATCTGTCTATTTCGTTCATCCAT
AGTTGCCTGACTCCCCGTCGTGTAGATAACTACGATACGGGAGGGCTTACCATCTGGCCCCAGTGCTGCA
ATGATACCGCGAGACCCACGCTCACCGGCTCCAGATTTATCAGCAATAAACCAGCCAGCCGGAAGGGCCG
AGCGCAGAAGTGGTCCTGCAACTTTATCCGCCTCCATCCAGTCTATTAATTGTTGCCGGGAAGCTAGAGT
AAGTAGTTCGCCAGTTAATAGTTTGCGCAACGTTGTTGCCATTGCTACAGGCATCGTGGTGTCACGCTCG
TCGTTTGGTATGGCTTCATTCAGCTCCGGTTCCCAACGATCAAGGCGAGTTACATGATCCCCCATGTTGT
GCAAAAAAGCGGTTAGCTCCTTCGGTCCTCCGATCGTTGTCAGAAGTAAGTTGGCCGCAGTGTTATCACT
CATGGTTATGGCAGCACTGCATAATTCTCTTACTGTCATGCCATCCGTAAGATGCTTTTCTGTGACTGGT
GAGTACTCAACCAAGTCATTCTGAGAATAGTGTATGCGGCGACCGAGTTGCTCTTGCCCGGCGTCAATAC
GGGATAATACCGCGCCACATAGCAGAACTTTAAAAGTGCTCATCATTGGAAAACGTTCTTCGGGGCGAAA
ACTCTCAAGGATCTTACCGCTGTTGAGATCCAGTTCGATGTAACCCACTCGTGCACCCAACTGATCTTCA
GCATCTTTTACTTTCACCAGCGTTTCTGGGTGAGCAAAAACAGGAAGGCAAAATGCCGCAAAAAAGGGAA
TAAGGGCGACACGGAAATGTTGAATACTCATACTCTTCCTTTTTCAATATTATTGAAGCATTTATCAGGG
TTATTGTCTCATGAGCGGATACATATTTGAATGTATTTAGAAAAATAAACAAATAGGGGTTCCGCGCACA
TTTCCCCGAAAAGTGCCACCTGACGTCGACGGATCGGGAGATCTCCCGATCCCCTATGGTGCACTCTCAG
TACAATCTGCTCTGATGCCGCATAGTTAAGCCAGTATCTGCTCCCTGCTTGTGTGTTGGAGGTCGCTGAG
TAGTGCGCGAGCAAAATTTAAGCTACAACAAGGCAAGGCTTGACCGACAATTGCATGAAGAATCTGCTTA
GGGTTAGGCGTTTTGCGCTGCTTCGCGATGTACGGGCCAGATATACGCGTTGACATTGATTATTGACTAG
TTATTAATAGTAATCAATTACGGGGTCATTAGTTCATAGCCCATATATGGAGTTCCGCGTTACATAACTT
ACGGTAAATGGCCCGCCTGGCTGACCGCCCAACGACCCCCGCCCATTGACGTCAATAATGACGTATGTTC
CCATAGTAACGCCAATAGGGACTTTCCATTGACGTCAATGGGTGGAGTATTTACGGTAAACTGCCCACTT
GGCAGTACATCAAGTGTATCATATGCCAAGTACGCCCCCTATTGACGTCAATGACGGTAAATGGCCCGCC
TGGCATTATGCCCAGTACATGACCTTATGGGACTTTCCTACTTGGCAGTACATCTACGTATTAGTCATCG
CTATTACCATGGTGATGCGGTTTTGGCAGTACATCAATGGGCGTGGATAGCGGTTTGACTCACGGGGATT
TCCAAGTCTCCACCCCATTGACGTCAATGGGAGTTTGTTTTGGCACCAAAATCAACGGGACTTTCCAAAA
TGTCGTAACAACTCCGCCCCATTGACGCAAATGGGCGGTAGGCGTGTACGGTGGGAGGTCTATATAAGCA
GCGCGTTTTGCCTGTACTGGGTCTCTCTGGTTAGACCAGATCTGAGCCTGGGAGCTCTCTGGCTAACTAG
GGAACCCACTGCTTAAGCCTCAATAAAGCTTGCCTTGAGTGCTTCAAGTAGTGTGTGCCCGTCTGTTGTG
TGACTCTGGTAACTAGAGATCCCTCAGACCCTTTTAGTCAGTGTGGAAAATCTCTAGCAGTGGCGCCCGA
ACAGGGACTTGAAAGCGAAAGGGAAACCAGAGGAGCTCTCTCGACGCAGGACTCGGCTTGCTGAAGCGCG
CACGGCAAGAGGCGAGGGGCGGCGACTGGTGAGTACGCCAAAAATTTTGACTAGCGGAGGCTAGAAGGAG
AGAGATGGGTGCGAGAGCGTCAGTATTAAGCGGGGGAGAATTAGATCGCGATGGGAAAAAATTCGGTTAA
GGCCAGGGGGAAAGAAAAAATATAAATTAAAACATATAGTATGGGCAAGCAGGGAGCTAGAACGATTCGC
AGTTAATCCTGGCCTGTTAGAAACATCAGAAGGCTGTAGACAAATACTGGGACAGCTACAACCATCCCTT
CAGACAGGATCAGAAGAACTTAGATCATTATATAATACAGTAGCAACCCTCTATTGTGTGCATCAAAGGA
TAGAGATAAAAGACACCAAGGAAGCTTTAGACAAGATAGAGGAAGAGCAAAACAAAAGTAAGACCACCGC
ACAGCAAGCGGCCGCTGATCTTCAGACCTGGAGGAGGAGATATGAGGGACAATTGGAGAAGTGAATTATA
TAAATATAAAGTAGTAAAAATTGAACCATTAGGAGTAGCACCCACCAAGGCAAAGAGAAGAGTGGTGCAG
AGAGAAAAAAGAGCAGTGGGAATAGGAGCTTTGTTCCTTGGGTTCTTGGGAGCAGCAGGAAGCACTATGG
GCGCAGCGTCAATGACGCTGACGGTACAGGCCAGACAATTATTGTCTGGTATAGTGCAGCAGCAGAACAA
TTTGCTGAGGGCTATTGAGGCGCAACAGCATCTGTTGCAACTCACAGTCTGGGGCATCAAGCAGCTCCAG
GCAAGAATCCTGGCTGTGGAAAGATACCTAAAGGATCAACAGCTCCTGGGGATTTGGGGTTGCTCTGGAA
AACTCATTTGCACCACTGCTGTGCCTTGGAATGCTAGTTGGAGTAATAAATCTCTGGAACAGATTTGGAA
TCACACGACCTGGATGGAGTGGGACAGAGAAATTAACAATTACACAAGCTTAATACACTCCTTAATTGAA
GAATCGCAAAACCAGCAAGAAAAGAATGAACAAGAATTATTGGAATTAGATAAATGGGCAAGTTTGTGGA
ATTGGTTTAACATAACAAATTGGCTGTGGTATATAAAATTATTCATAATGATAGTAGGAGGCTTGGTAGG
TTTAAGAATAGTTTTTGCTGTACTTTCTATAGTGAATAGAGTTAGGCAGGGATATTCACCATTATCGTTT
CAGACCCACCTCCCAACCCCGAGGGGACCCGACAGGCCCGAAGGAATAGAAGAAGAAGGTGGAGAGAGAG
ACAGAGACAGATCCATTCGATTAGTGAACGGATCGGCACTGCGTGCGCCAATTCTGCAGACAAATGGCAG
TATTCATCCACAATTTTAAAAGAAAAGGGGGGATTGGGGGGTACAGTGCAGGGGAAAGAATAGTAGACAT
AATAGCAACAGACATACAAACTAAAGAATTACAAAAACAAATTACAAAAATTCAAAATTTTCGGGTTTAT
TACAGGGACAGCAGAGATCCAGTTTGGTTAATTAAGGGTGCAGCGGCCTCCGCGCCGGGTTTTGGCGCCT
CCCGCGGGCGCCCCCCTCCTCACGGCGAGCGCTGCCACGTCAGACGAAGGGCGCAGCGAGCGTCCTGATC
CTTCCGCCCGGACGCTCAGGACAGCGGCCCGCTGCTCATAAGACTCGGCCTTAGAACCCCAGTATCAGCA
GAAGGACATTTTAGGACGGGACTTGGGTGACTCTAGGGCACTGGTTTTCTTTCCAGAGAGCGGAACAGGC
GAGGAAAAGTAGTCCCTTCTCGGCGATTCTGCGGAGGGATCTCCGTGGGGCGGTGAACGCCGATGATTAT
ATAAGGACGCGCCGGGTGTGGCACAGCTAGTTCCGTCGCAGCCGGGATTTGGGTCGCGGTTCTTGTTTGT
GGATCGCTGTGATCGTCACTTGGTGAGTAGCGGGCTGCTGGGCTGGCCGGGGCTTTCGTGGCCGCCGGGC
CGCTCGGTGGGACGGAAGCGTGTGGAGAGACCGCCAAGGGCTGTAGTCTGGGTCCGCGAGCAAGGTTGCC
CTGAACTGGGGGTTGGGGGGAGCGCAGCAAAATGGCGGCTGTTCCCGAGTCTTGAATGGAAGACGCTTGT
GAGGCGGGCTGTGAGGTCGTTGAAACAAGGTGGGGGGCATGGTGGGCGGCAAGAACCCAAGGTCTTGAGG
CCTTCGCTAATGCGGGAAAGCTCTTATTCGGGTGAGATGGGCTGGGGCACCATCTGGGGACCCTGACGTG
AAGTTTGTCACTGACTGGAGAACTCGGTTTGTCGTCTGTTGCGGGGGCGGCAGTTATGGCGGTGCCGTTG
GGCAGTGCACCCGTACCTTTGGGAGCGCGCGCCCTCGTCGTGTCGTGACGTCACCCGTTCTGTTGGCTTA
TAATGCAGGGTGGGGCCACCTGCCGGTAGGTGTGCGGTAGGCTTTTCTCCGTCGCAGGACGCAGGGTTCG
GGCCTAGGGTAGGCTCTCCTGAATCGACAGGCGCCGGACCTCTGGTGAGGGGAGGGATAAGTGAGGCGTC
AGTTTCTTTGGTCGGTTTTATGTACCTATCTTCTTAAGTAGCTGAAGCTCCGGTTTTGAACTATGCGCTC
GGGGTTGGCGAGTGTGTTTTGTGAAGTTTTTTAGGCACCTTTTGAAATGTAATCATTTGGGTCAATATGT
AATTTTCAGTGTTAGACTAGTAAATTGTCCGCTAAATTCTGGCCGTTTTTGGCTTTTTTGTTAGACAGTT
AATTAAGCCACCATGAGCGAGCTGATCAAGGAGAACATGCACATGAAGCTGTACATGGAGGGCACCGTGA
ACAACCACCACTTCAAGTGCACATCCGAGGGCGAAGGCAAGCCCTACGAGGGCACCCAGACCATGAAGAT
CAAGGTGGTCGAGGGCGGCCCTCTCCCCTTCGCCTTCGACATCCTGGCTACCAGCTTCATGTACGGCAGC
AAAGCCTTCATCAACCACACCCAGGGCATCCCCGACTTCTTTAAGCAGTCCTTCCCTGAGGGCTTCACAT
GGGAGAGAATCACCACATACGAAGACGGGGGCGTGCTGACCGCTACCCAGGACACCAGCTTCCAGAACGG
CTGCATCATCTACAACGTCAAGATCAACGGGGTGAACTTCCCATCCAACGGCCCTGTGATGCAGAAGAAA
ACACGCGGCTGGGAGGCCAACACCGAGATGCTGTACCCCGCTGACGGCGGCCTGAGAGGCCACAGCCAGA
TGGCCCTGAAGCTCGTGGGCGGGGGCTACCTGCACTGCTCCTTCAAGACCACATACAGATCCAAGAAACC
CGCTAAGAACCTCAAGATGCCCGGCTTCCACTTCGTGGACCACAGACTGGAAAGAATCAAGGAGGCCGAC
AAAGAGACCTACGTCGAGCAGCACGAGATGGCTGTGGCCAAGTACTGCGACCTCCCTAGCAAACTGGGGC
ACAGATAATAACCTGCAAAAACGACCATGGCTGTAGACTGTTACGACCATGGCTGTAGACTGTTACGACC
ATGGCTGTAGACTGTTACGACCATGGCTGTAGACTGTTAAATGCAGGCGGGCCAGATATACGCGTTGACA
TTGATTATTGACTAGTTATTAATAGTAATCAATTACGGGGTCATTAGTTCATAGCCCATATATGGAGTTC
CGCGTTACATAACTTACGGTAAATGGCCCGCCTGGCTGACCGCCCAACGACCCCCGCCCATTGACGTCAA
TAATGACGTATGTTCCCATAGTAACGCCAATAGGGACTTTCCATTGACGTCAATGGGTGGAGTATTTACG
GTAAACTGCCCACTTGGCAGTACATCAAGTGTATCATATGCCAAGTACGCCCCCTATTGACGTCAATGAC
GGTAAATGGCCCGCCTGGCATTATGCCCAGTACATGACCTTATGGGACTTTCCTACTTGGCAGTACATCT
ACGTATTAGTCATCGCTATTACCATGGTGATGCGGTTTTGGCAGTACATCAATGGGCGTGGATAGCGGTT
TGACTCACGGGGATTTCCAAGTCTCCACCCCATTGACGTCAATGGGAGTTTGTTTTGGCACCAAAATCAA
CGGGACTTTCCAAAATGTCGTAACAACTCCGCCCCATTGACGCAAATGGGCGGTAGGCGTGTACGGTGGG
AGGTCTATATAAGCAGCGGTAACCCCCGGGTACCGGTCGCCACCATGGTGAGCAAGGGCGAGGAGCTGTT
CACCGGGGTGGTGCCCATCCTGGTCGAGCTGGACGGCGACGTAAACGGCCACAAGTTCAGCGTGTCCGGC
GAGGGCGAGGGCGATGCCACCTACGGCAAGCTGACCCTGAAGTTCATCTGCACCACCGGCAAGCTGCCCG
TGCCCTGGCCCACCCTCGTGACCACCCTGACCTACGGCGTGCAGTGCTTCAGCCGCTACCCCGACCACAT
GAAGCAGCACGACTTCTTCAAGTCCGCCATGCCCGAAGGCTACGTCCAGGAGCGCACCATCTTCTTCAAG
GACGACGGCAACTACAAGACCCGCGCCGAGGTGAAGTTCGAGGGCGACACCCTGGTGAACCGCATCGAGC
TGAAGGGCATCGACTTCAAGGAGGACGGCAACATCCTGGGGCACAAGCTGGAGTACAACTACAACAGCCA
CAACGTCTATATCATGGCCGACAAGCAGAAGAACGGCATCAAGGTGAACTTCAAGATCCGCCACAACATC
GAGGACGGCAGCGTGCAGCTCGCCGACCACTACCAGCAGAACACCCCCATCGGCGACGGCCCCGTGCTGC
TGCCCGACAACCACTACCTGAGCACCCAGTCCGCCCTGAGCAAAGACCCCAACGAGAAGCGCGATCACAT
GGTCCTGCTGGAGTTCGTGACCGCCGCCGGGATCACTCTCGGCATGGACGAGCTGTACAAGTAAAGCGGC
CGCGACTCTAGAGATCTCATGCATCGGATCCGCGAAAAGTCCGGAATTCATACTGTGAAGTACACTGCAT
ATAAGGAGTGTGGTATAGTATAAAGAAACTTTCTGCAGGTAGTAATTATAGTGAAGATTTTAGGTTTACA
AAGCCCTAGCTGTTTTCTGTGTAGCTTTTATTATTCTTATGACTCTTGACAAGTTTGTAGCTTCACCATA
TACATTTAATATTTTGCAATAATTGGCCTTGTTCCTGAGCTGTTGGATTCGGGGCCGTAGCACTGTCTGA
GAGGTTTACATTTCTCACAGTGAACCGGTCTCTTTTTCAGCTGCTTCCTGGCTTCTTTTTACTCAGGTTT
CCACTGCTTTTTTGCTTTTTTTAATGCTGTATGAAGGTGTTAACATTTGTTTATATTTTTCATTAATTGT
AATACCTTTAAATCATGCATCATACTCAGAAATAGGGATTAGAATTTAAGTGACATCTTTGGCCCAATTG
