>Addgene plasmid #72747 | pAWp7-15 | addgene partial sequence | sequence record 137921 | WPRE-R 5'-CATAGCGTAAAAGGAGCAACA-3'
ATCCAGAGGTTGATTATCGATAAGCTTGATATCGCAATTGGGCCAAAGATGTCACTTAAATTCTAATCCC
TATTTCTGAGTATGATGCATGATTTAAAGGTATTACAATTAATGAAAAATATAAACAAATGTTAACACCT
TCATACAGCATTAAAAAAAGCAAAAAAGCAGTGGAAACCTGAGTAAAAAGAAGCCAGGAAGCAGCTGAAA
AAGAGACCGGTTCACTGTGAGAAATGTAAACCTCTCAGACAGTGCTACGGCCCCGAATCCAACAGCTCAG
GAACAAGGCCAATTATTGCAAAATATTAAATGTATATGGTGAAGCTACAAACTTGTCAAGAGTCATAAGA
ATAATAAAAGCTACACAGAAAACAGCTAGGGCTTTGTAAACCTAAAATCTTCACTATAATTACTACCTGC
AGAAAGTTTCTTTATACTATACCACACTCCT
